Addgene plasmid #103152: LSB-hsa-let-7e-3p
Purpose: Used to sense miRNA activity using fluorescence based tools. hsa-let-7e-3p target in 3' UTR of of mKate. miRNA activity can be measured by the repression of mKate2 relative to EBFP2 fluorescent proteins . Plasmid is inherently unstable; please see Depositor Comments
Depositing lab: Ron Weiss. Depositing organization: Massachusetts Institute of Technology. Publication: A mixed antagonistic/synergistic miRNA repression model enables accurate predictions of multi-input miRNA sensor activity. Gam JJ, Babb J, Weiss R. Nat Commun. 2018 Jun 22;9(1):2430. doi: 10.1038/s41467-018-04575-0. PubMed 29934631.
Backbone
  Vector backbone: Low Sensor Backbone (LSB)
  Vector type: Mammalian Expression, Synthetic Biology
Growth in bacteria
  Bacterial resistance: Ampicillin and Kanamycin, 100 & 50 μg/mL
  Growth temperature: 30°C
  Growth strain: NEB Stable
  Copy number: High Copy
Gene/Insert
  Gene/Insert name: hsa-let-7e-3p target
  Species: H. sapiens (human)
  Entrez Gene: MIRLET7E (a.k.a. LET7E, MIRNLET7E, hsa-let-7e, let-7e)
  Promoter: EF-1a
  Cloning method: Gibson Cloning
Terms and licenses: Academic/Nonprofit Terms; Industry Terms: Not Available to Industry
Depositor comments: Please note that this plasmid is inherently unstable due to a repeating poly A element. We recommend performing a diagnostic digest on multiple colonies upon receipt. The depositors would like to note the presence of several discrepancies between the depositor sequence and physical plasmid sequence. In particular, the sequences upstream and downstream of the puromycin coding region have 10 bp insertions which do not affect the ability to perform puromycin selection. The sequences for those regions within the physical plasmids are as follows: Upstream of Puro: GAATTCGACCGCCTGTCTCAAGGTGCCACC; Downstream of Puro: GCTTTGAGACTACGCGTGAATTCACTCCTC.
How to cite: LSB-hsa-let-7e-3p was a gift from Ron Weiss (Addgene plasmid # 103152 ; http://n2t.net/addgene:103152 ; RRID:Addgene_103152)
