[The description below was written by a language model from this plasmid's Addgene catalogue record and pLannotate feature annotations shown in this document.]
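Description:
LSB-hsa-let-7e-3p is a mammalian expression plasmid of about 11 kb, built on the Low Sensor Backbone (LSB) and used as a two-colour fluorescent sensor of microRNA activity. It replicates in E. coli from a high-copy ColE1/pUC-type origin and carries both ampicillin (β-lactamase) and kanamycin (aminoglycoside phosphotransferase) resistance genes, with both antibiotics listed for selection. A puromycin N-acetyltransferase coding sequence followed by a rabbit β-globin poly(A) signal is also present for selecting mammalian cells, although no promoter is annotated directly upstream of it.

The payload consists of two parallel transcription units, each driven by the human EF-1α core promoter with its intron A and terminated by a rabbit β-globin 3' region and poly(A) signal. One unit encodes the red fluorescent protein mKate2 and the other the blue fluorescent protein EBFP2. Both coding sequences are flanked by Gateway attB1/attB2 sites, and attB4 sites lie upstream of the promoters, reflecting modular assembly of the cassettes. According to the catalogue entry, a target site for human let-7e-3p sits in the 3' UTR of mKate2. The site is not annotated in the feature tables, but an unannotated gap between attB2 and the β-globin sequence in the mKate2 unit would be consistent with this placement. When let-7e-3p is active in a cell, mKate2 is repressed while EBFP2 acts as an internal reference, so the mKate2-to-EBFP2 ratio reports miRNA activity.

The depositor notes that the repeated poly(A) elements make the plasmid inherently unstable. The sequenced plasmid also differs slightly from the depositor's sequence, including short insertions flanking the puromycin coding region that are stated not to affect selection.
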