Features (pLannotate 1.2.2; 28 found; start..end, strand, type, name):
     87..675     -  rep_origin     ori: high-copy-number ColE1/pMB1/pBR322/pUC origin of replication
    846..1706    -  CDS            AmpR: β-lactamase; bla; confers resistance to ampicillin, carbenicillin, and related antibiotics
   1707..1778    -  promoter       AmpR promoter: bla
   1857..2456    +  CDS            PuroR: puromycin N-acetyltransferase; pac from Streptomyces alboniger; confers resistance to puromycin
   2461..2541    +  CDS            HBB (fragment): HBB_PONPY - Experimental evidence at transcript level: Swiss-Prot protein existence level 2. Involved in oxygen transport from the lung to the various peripheral tissues. From Pongo pygmaeus (Bornean orangutan).
   2612..2667    +  polyA_signal   β-globin poly(A) signal: rabbit β-globin polyadenylation signal (Gil and Proudfoot, 1987)
   3646..3666    +  protein_bind   attB4: mutant version of attB; core recombination site for the Gateway® BP reaction BP Clonase™
   3734..3945    +  promoter       EF-1α core promoter: core promoter for human elongation factor EF-1α
   3946..4884    +  intron         EF-1α intron A: intron upstream of the start codon of human EF-1α
   4911..4931    +  protein_bind   attB1: mutant version of attB; core recombination site for the Gateway® BP reaction BP Clonase™
   4951..5646    +  CDS            mKate2: mKate2 is a basic (constitutively fluorescent) red fluorescent protein published in 2009, derived from Entacmaea quadricolor. It is reported to be a rapidly-maturing monomer with moderate acid sensitivity.
   5666..5690    -  protein_bind   attB2: mutant version of attB; recombination site for the Gateway® BP reaction BP Clonase™
   5834..5908    +  CDS            HBB (fragment): HBB_PONPY - Experimental evidence at transcript level: Swiss-Prot protein existence level 2. Involved in oxygen transport from the lung to the various peripheral tissues. From Pongo pygmaeus (Bornean orangutan).
   5979..6034    +  polyA_signal   β-globin poly(A) signal: rabbit β-globin polyadenylation signal (Gil and Proudfoot, 1987)
   6418..6443    +  misc_feature   SA: splice acceptor site
   7115..7135    +  protein_bind   attB4: mutant version of attB; core recombination site for the Gateway® BP reaction BP Clonase™
   7203..7414    +  promoter       EF-1α core promoter: core promoter for human elongation factor EF-1α
   7415..8353    +  intron         EF-1α intron A: intron upstream of the start codon of human EF-1α
   8380..8400    +  protein_bind   attB1: mutant version of attB; core recombination site for the Gateway® BP reaction BP Clonase™
   8411..9127    +  CDS            EBFP2: EBFP2 is a basic (constitutively fluorescent) blue fluorescent protein published in 2007, derived from Aequorea victoria. It is reported to be a rapidly-maturing monomer with moderate acid sensitivity.
   9135..9159    -  protein_bind   attB2: mutant version of attB; recombination site for the Gateway® BP reaction BP Clonase™
   9163..9243    +  CDS            HBB (fragment): HBB_PONPY - Experimental evidence at transcript level: Swiss-Prot protein existence level 2. Involved in oxygen transport from the lung to the various peripheral tissues. From Pongo pygmaeus (Bornean orangutan).
   9314..9369    +  polyA_signal   β-globin poly(A) signal: rabbit β-globin polyadenylation signal (Gil and Proudfoot, 1987)
   9752..9774    -  protein_bind   lac operator (fragment): The lac repressor binds to the lac operator to inhibit transcription in E. coli. This inhibition can be relieved by adding lactose or isopropyl-β-D-thiogalactopyranoside (IPTG). lac repressor encoded by lacI
   9778..9808    -  promoter       lac promoter: promoter for the E. coli lac operon
   9823..9844    -  protein_bind   CAP binding site: CAP binding activates transcription in the presence of cAMP. E. coli catabolite activator protein
   9857..9896    -  CDS            lacI (fragment): lac repressor; lacI; The lac repressor binds to the lac operator to inhibit transcription in E. coli. This inhibition can be relieved by adding lactose or isopropyl-β-D-thiogalactopyranoside (IPTG).
  10069..10878   +  CDS            KanR: aminoglycoside phosphotransferase; aph(3')-Ia; confers resistance to kanamycin in bacteria or G418 (Geneticin®) in eukaryotes
>Addgene plasmid #103152 | LSB-hsa-let-7e-3p | depositor full sequence | sequence record 195353 | Full Sequence
AATTGAGGGGATAACGCAGGAAAGAACATGTGAGCAAAAGGCCAGCAAAAGGCCAGGAACCGTAAAAAGG
CCGCGTTGCTGGCGTTTTTCCATAGGCTCCGCCCCCCTGACGAGCATCACAAAAATCGACGCTCAAGTCA
GAGGTGGCGAAACCCGACAGGACTATAAAGATACCAGGCGTTTCCCCCTGGAAGCTCCCTCGTGCGCTCT
CCTGTTCCGACCCTGCCGCTTACCGGATACCTGTCCGCCTTTCTCCCTTCGGGAAGCGTGGCGCTTTCTC
ATAGCTCACGCTGTAGGTATCTCAGTTCGGTGTAGGTCGTTCGCTCCAAGCTGGGCTGTGTGCACGAACC
CCCCGTTCAGCCCGACCGCTGCGCCTTATCCGGTAACTATCGTCTTGAGTCCAACCCGGTAAGACACGAC
TTATCGCCACTGGCAGCAGCCACTGGTAACAGGATTAGCAGAGCGAGGTATGTAGGCGGTGCTACAGAGT
TCTTGAAGTGGTGGCCTAACTACGGCTACACTAGAAGAACAGTATTTGGTATCTGCGCTCTGCTGAAGCC
AGTTACCTTCGGAAAAAGAGTTGGTAGCTCTTGATCCGGCAAACAAACCACCGCTGGTAGCGGTGGTTTT
TTTGTTTGCAAGCAGCAGATTACGCGCAGAAAAAAAGGATCTCAAGAAGATCCTTTGATCTTTTCTACGG
GGTCTGACGCTCAGTGGAACGAAAACTCACGTTAAGGGATTTTGGTCATGAGATTATCAAAAAGGATCTT
CACCTAGATCCTTTTAAATTAAAAATGAAGTTTTAAATCAATCTAAAGTATATATGAGTAAACTTGGTCT
GACAGTTACCAATGCTTAATCAGTGAGGCACCTATCTCAGCGATCTGTCTATTTCGTTCATCCATAGTTG
CCTGACTCCCCGTCGTGTAGATAACTACGATACGGGAGGGCTTACCATCTGGCCCCAGTGCTGCAATGAT
ACCGCGAGAACCACGCTCACCGGCTCCAGATTTATCAGCAATAAACCAGCCAGCCGGAAGGGCCGAGCGC
AGAAGTGGTCCTGCAACTTTATCCGCCTCCATCCAGTCTATTAATTGTTGCCGGGAAGCTAGAGTAAGTA
GTTCGCCAGTTAATAGTTTGCGCAACGTTGTTGCCATTGCTACAGGCATCGTGGTGTCACGCTCGTCGTT
TGGTATGGCTTCATTCAGCTCCGGTTCCCAACGATCAAGGCGAGTTACATGATCCCCCATGTTGTGCAAA
AAAGCGGTTAGCTCCTTCGGTCCTCCGATCGTTGTCAGAAGTAAGTTGGCCGCAGTGTTATCACTCATGG
TTATGGCAGCACTGCATAATTCTCTTACTGTCATGCCATCCGTAAGATGCTTTTCTGTGACTGGTGAGTA
CTCAACCAAGTCATTCTGAGAATAGTGTATGCGGCGACCGAGTTGCTCTTGCCCGGCGTCAATACGGGAT
AATACCGCGCCACATAGCAGAACTTTAAAAGTGCTCATCATTGGAAAACGTTCTTCGGGGCGAAAACTCT
CAAGGATCTTACCGCTGTTGAGATCCAGTTCGATGTAACCCACTCGTGCACCCAACTGATCTTCAGCATC
TTTTACTTTCACCAGCGTTTCTGGGTGAGCAAAAACAGGAAGGCAAAATGCCGCAAAAAAGGGAATAAGG
GCGACACGGAAATGTTGAATACTCATACTCTTCCTTTTTCAATATTATTGAAGCATTTATCAGGGTTATT
GTCTCATGAGCGGATACATATTTGAATGTAGCTCCGAATTTCTCGAGGGCTTGTCGACGACGGCGGTCTC
CGTCGTCAGGATCATGAATTCGACCCGCCTGCCACCATGACCGAGTACAAGCCCACGGTGCGCCTCGCCA
CCCGCGACGACGTCCCCCGGGCCGTACGCACCCTCGCCGCCGCGTTCGCCGACTACCCCGCCACGCGCCA
CACCGTCGACCCGGACCGCCACATCGAGCGGGTCACCGAGCTGCAAGAACTCTTCCTCACGCGCGTCGGG
CTCGACATCGGCAAGGTGTGGGTCGCGGACGACGGCGCCGCGGTGGCGGTCTGGACCACGCCGGAGAGCG
TCGAAGCGGGGGCGGTGTTCGCCGAGATCGGCCCGCGCATGGCCGAGTTGAGCGGTTCCCGGCTGGCCGC
GCAGCAACAGATGGAAGGCCTCCTGGCGCCGCACCGGCCCAAGGAGCCCGCGTGGTTCCTGGCCACCGTC
GGCGTCTCGCCCGACCACCAGGGCAAGGGTCTGGGCAGCGCCGTCGTGCTCCCCGGAGTGGAGGCGGCCG
AGCGCGCCGGGGTGCCCGCCTTCCTGGAGACATCCGCGCCCCGCAACCTCCCCTTCTACGAGCGGCTCGG
CTTCACCGTCACCGCCGACGTCGAGGTGCCCGAAGGACCGCGCACCTGGTGCATGACCCGCAAGCCCGGT
GCCTGATACGCGTGAATTCACTCCTCAGGTGCAGGCTGCCTATCAGAAGGTGGTGGCTGGTGTGGCCAAT
GCCCTGGCTCACAAATACCACTGAGATCTTTTTCCCTCTGCCAAAAATTATGGGGACATCATGAAGCCCC
TTGAGCATCTGACTTCTGGCTAATAAAGGAAATTTATTTTCATTGCAATAGTGTGTTGGAATTTTTTGTG
TCTCTCACTCGGAAGGACATATGGGAGGGCAAATCATTTAAAACATCAGAATGAGTATTTGGTTTAGAGT
TTGGCAACATATGCCCATATGCTGGCTGCCATGAACAAAGGTTGGCTATAAAGAGGTCATCAGTATATGA
AACAGCCCCCTGCTGTCCATTCCTTATTCCATAGAAAAGCCTTGACTTGAGGTTAGATTTTTTTTATATT
TTGTTTTGTGTTATTTTTTTCTTTAACATCCCTAAAATTTTCCTTACATGTTTTACTAGCCAGATTTTTC
CTCCTCTCCTGACTACTCCCAGTCATAGCTGTCCCTCTTCTCTTATGGAGATCCCTCGACCTGCAGCCCA
AGCTTGAATTCTCTAGAATTACCCTGTTATCCCTATGCTTGGTTTACCGAGCTCTTATTGGTTTTCAAAC
TTCATTGACTGTGCCCAACGCGCCTGGGAGCTCACGGGGACAGCCCCCCCCCAAAGCCCCCAGGGATGTA
ATTACGTCCCTCCCCCGCTAGGGGGCAGCAGCGAGCCGCCCGGGGCTCCGCTCCGGTCCGGCGCTCCCCC
CGCATCCCCGAGCCGGCAGCGTGCGGGGACAGCCCGGGCACGGGGAAGGTGGCACGGGATCGCTTTCCTC
TGAACGCTTCTCGCTGCTCTTTGAGCCTGCAGACACCTGGGGGGATACGGGGAAAAAGCTAGGCTGAAAG
ACCGGTTCTTAGAATGACACGCGCCTGGGAGCTCACGGGGACAGCCCCCCCCCAAAGCCCCCAGGGATGT
AATTACGTCCCTCCCCCGCTAGGGGGCAGCAGCGAGCCGCCCGGGGCTCCGCTCCGGTCCGGCGCTCCCC
CCGCATCCCCGAGCCGGCAGCGTGCGGGGACAGCCCGGGCACGGGGAAGGTGGCACGGGATCGCTTTCCT
CTGAACGCTTCTCGCTGCTCTTTGAGCCTGCAGACACCTGGGGGGATACGGGGAAAAAGCTAACTTCTGA
GACGACAACTTTGTATAGAAAAGTTGGCTCCGAATTCGCCCTTGACAGCAGAGATCCAGTTTGGTTAATT
AATTGGCTCCGGTGCCCGTCAGTGGGCAGAGCGCACATCGCCCACAGTCCCCGAGAAGTTGTGGGGAGGG
GTCGGCAATTGAACCGGTGCCTAGAGAAGGTGGCGCGGGGTAAACTGGGAAAGTGATGTCGTGTACTGGC
TCCGCCTTTTTCCCGAGGGTGGGGGAGAACCGTATATAAGTGCAGTAGTCGCCGTGAACGTTCTTTTTCG
CAACGGGTTTGCCGCCAGAACACAGGTAAGTGCCGTGTGTGGTTCCCGCGGGCCTGGCCTCTTTACGGGT
TATGGCCCTTGCGTGCCTTGAATTACTTCCACCTGGCTGCAGTACGTGATTCTTGATCCCGAGCTTCGGG
TTGGAAGTGGGTGGGAGAGTTCGAGGCCTTGCGCTTAAGGAGCCCCTTCGCCTCGTGCTTGAGTTGAGGC
CTGGCCTGGGCGCTGGGGCCGCCGCGTGCGAATCTGGTGGCACCTTCGCGCCTGTCTCGCTGCTTTCGAT
AAGTCTCTAGCCATTTAAAATTTTTGATGACCTGCTGCGACGCTTTTTTTCTGGCAAGATAGTCTTGTAA
ATGCGGGCCAAGATCTGCACACTGGTATTTCGGTTTTTGGGGCCGCGGGCGGCGACGGGGCCCGTGCGTC
CCAGCGCACATGTTCGGCGAGGCGGGGCCTGCGAGCGCGGCCACCGAGAATCGGACGGGGGTAGTCTCAA
GCTGGCCGGCCTGCTCTGGTGCCTGGCCTCGCGCCGCCGTGTATCGCCCCGCCCTGGGCGGCAAGGCTGG
CCCGGTCGGCACCAGTTGCGTGAGCGGAAAGATGGCCGCTTCCCGGCCCTGCTGCAGGGAGCTCAAAATG
GAGGACGCGGCGCTCGGGAGAGCGGGCGGGTGAGTCACCCACACAAAGGAAAAGGGCCTTTCCGTCCTCA
GCCGTCGCTTCATGTGACTCCACGGAGTACCGGGCGCCGTCCAGGCACCTCGATTAGTTCTCGAGCTTTT
GGAGTACGTCGTCTTTAGGTTGGGGGGAGGGGTTTTATGCGATGGAGTTTCCCCACACTGAGTGGGTGGA
GACTGAAGTTAGGCCAGCTTGGCACTTGATGTAATTCTCCTTGGAATTTGCCCTTTTTGAGTTTGGATCT
TGGTTCATTCTCAAGCCTCAGACAGTGGTTCAAAGTTTTTTTCTTCCATTTCAGGTGTCGTGAGAAGGGC
GAATTCGACCCAAGTTTGTACAAAAAAGCAGGCTGGATCCAGGTGCCACCATGGTGAGCGAGCTGATTAA
GGAGAACATGCACATGAAGCTGTACATGGAGGGCACCGTGAACAACCACCACTTCAAGTGCACATCCGAG
GGCGAAGGCAAGCCCTACGAGGGCACCCAGACCATGAGAATCAAGGCGGTCGAGGGCGGCCCTCTCCCCT
TCGCCTTCGACATCCTGGCTACCAGCTTCATGTACGGCAGCAAAACCTTCATCAACCACACCCAGGGCAT
CCCCGACTTCTTTAAGCAGTCCTTCCCCGAGGGCTTCACATGGGAGAGAGTCACCACATACGAAGATGGG
GGCGTGCTGACCGCTACCCAGGACACCAGCCTCCAGGACGGCTGCCTCATCTACAACGTCAAGATCAGAG
GGGTGAACTTCCCATCCAACGGCCCTGTGATGCAGAAGAAAACACTCGGCTGGGAGGCCTCCACCGAGAC
ACTGTACCCCGCTGACGGCGGCCTGGAAGGCAGAGCCGACATGGCCCTGAAGCTCGTGGGCGGGGGCCAC
CTGATCTGCAACCTTAAGACCACATACAGATCCAAGAAACCCGCTAAGAACCTCAAGATGCCCGGCGTCT
ACTATGTGGACAGGAGACTGGAAAGAATCAAGGAGGCCGACAAAGAGACATACGTCGAGCAGCACGAGGT
GGCTGTGGCCAGATACTGCGACCTCCCTAGCAAACTGGGGCACAAACTTAATTGAGAATTCTACCACCCA
GCTTTCTTGTACAAAGTGGTACGTCTCAAGACCAGAGGTCTCTGCTTGAAAACGGGGAAAGCTAGGAGGC
CGTATAGGGAAAGCTAGGAGGCCGTATAGGGAAAGCTAGGAGGCCGTATAGGGAAAGCTAGGAGGCCGTA
TAGCAACCAGAAGAGACCTGTGCTTCACTCCTCAGGTGCAGGCTGCCTATCAGAAGGTGGTGGCTGGTGT
GGCCAATGCCCTGGCTCACAAATACCACTGAGATCTTTTTCCCTCTGCCAAAAATTATGGGGACATCATG
AAGCCCCTTGAGCATCTGACTTCTGGCTAATAAAGGAAATTTATTTTCATTGCAATAGTGTGTTGGAATT
TTTTGTGTCTCTCACTCGGAAGGACATATGGGAGGGCAAATCATTTAAAACATCAGAATGAGTATTTGGT
TTAGAGTTTGGCAACATATGCCCATATGCTGGCTGCCATGAACAAAGGTTGGCTATAAAGAGGTCATCAG
TATATGAAACAGCCCCCTGCTGTCCATTCCTTATTCCATAGAAAAGCCTTGACTTGAGGTTAGATTTTTT
TTATATTTTGTTTTGTGTTATTTTTTTCTTTAACATCCCTAAAATTTTCCTTACATGTTTTACTAGCCAG
ATTTTTCCTCCTCTCCTGACTACTCCCAGTCATAGCTGTCCCTCTTCTCTTATGGAGATCCCGAGCGGTG
CGTTTTTATGCTTGTAGTATTGTATAATGTTTTTAAGATCCAAGCTTCTGACCTCTTCTCTTCCTCCCAC
AGGGCCTCGAGACAATTGCATCGATGGTACCAGTGAAAGTCTGCAATGAATTCGAGTTGGCGCGCCTGTC
ATTCTAAATCTCTCTTTCAGCCTAAAGCTTTTTCCCCGTATCCCCCCAGGTGTCTGCAGGCTCAAAGAGC
AGCGAGAAGCGTTCAGAGGAAAGCGATCCCGTGCCACCTTCCCCGTGCCCGGGCTGTCCCCGCACGCTGC
CGGCTCGGGGATGCGGGGGGAGCGCCGGACCGGAGCGGAGCCCCGGGCGGCTCGCTGCTGCCCCCTAGCG
GGGGAGGGACGTAATTACATCCCTGGGGGCTTTGGGAGGGGGCTGTCCCCGTGAGCTCCCAGGCGCGCCT
GTCATTCTAAATCTCTCTTTCAGCCTAAAGCTTTTTCCCCGTATCCCCCCAGGTGTCTGCAGGCTCAAAG
AGCAGCGAGAAGCGTTCAGAGGAAAGCGATCCCGTGCCACCTTCCCCGTGCCCGGGCTGTCCCCGCACGC
TGCCGGCTCGGGGATGCGGGGGGAGCGCCGGACCGGAGCGGAGCCCCGGGCGGCTCGCTGCTGCCCCCTA
GCGGGGGAGGGACGTAATTACATCCCTGGGGGCTTTGGGGGGGGGCTGTCCCCGTGAGCTCCCAGGCGCG
CCAACTCGGTACCGTATCGATGTCGACGTTAACGCTAGTGATATCAACTTTGTATAGAAAAGTTGGCTCC
GAATTCGCCCTTGACAGCAGAGATCCAGTTTGGTTAATTAATTGGCTCCGGTGCCCGTCAGTGGGCAGAG
CGCACATCGCCCACAGTCCCCGAGAAGTTGTGGGGAGGGGTCGGCAATTGAACCGGTGCCTAGAGAAGGT
GGCGCGGGGTAAACTGGGAAAGTGATGTCGTGTACTGGCTCCGCCTTTTTCCCGAGGGTGGGGGAGAACC
GTATATAAGTGCAGTAGTCGCCGTGAACGTTCTTTTTCGCAACGGGTTTGCCGCCAGAACACAGGTAAGT
GCCGTGTGTGGTTCCCGCGGGCCTGGCCTCTTTACGGGTTATGGCCCTTGCGTGCCTTGAATTACTTCCA
CCTGGCTGCAGTACGTGATTCTTGATCCCGAGCTTCGGGTTGGAAGTGGGTGGGAGAGTTCGAGGCCTTG
CGCTTAAGGAGCCCCTTCGCCTCGTGCTTGAGTTGAGGCCTGGCCTGGGCGCTGGGGCCGCCGCGTGCGA
ATCTGGTGGCACCTTCGCGCCTGTCTCGCTGCTTTCGATAAGTCTCTAGCCATTTAAAATTTTTGATGAC
CTGCTGCGACGCTTTTTTTCTGGCAAGATAGTCTTGTAAATGCGGGCCAAGATCTGCACACTGGTATTTC
GGTTTTTGGGGCCGCGGGCGGCGACGGGGCCCGTGCGTCCCAGCGCACATGTTCGGCGAGGCGGGGCCTG
CGAGCGCGGCCACCGAGAATCGGACGGGGGTAGTCTCAAGCTGGCCGGCCTGCTCTGGTGCCTGGCCTCG
CGCCGCCGTGTATCGCCCCGCCCTGGGCGGCAAGGCTGGCCCGGTCGGCACCAGTTGCGTGAGCGGAAAG
ATGGCCGCTTCCCGGCCCTGCTGCAGGGAGCTCAAAATGGAGGACGCGGCGCTCGGGAGAGCGGGCGGGT
GAGTCACCCACACAAAGGAAAAGGGCCTTTCCGTCCTCAGCCGTCGCTTCATGTGACTCCACGGAGTACC
GGGCGCCGTCCAGGCACCTCGATTAGTTCTCGAGCTTTTGGAGTACGTCGTCTTTAGGTTGGGGGGAGGG
GTTTTATGCGATGGAGTTTCCCCACACTGAGTGGGTGGAGACTGAAGTTAGGCCAGCTTGGCACTTGATG
TAATTCTCCTTGGAATTTGCCCTTTTTGAGTTTGGATCTTGGTTCATTCTCAAGCCTCAGACAGTGGTTC
AAAGTTTTTTTCTTCCATTTCAGGTGTCGTGAGAAGGGCGAATTCGACCCAAGTTTGTACAAAAAAGCAG
GCTCGCCACCATGGTGAGCAAGGGCGAGGAGCTGTTCACCGGGGTGGTGCCCATCCTGGTCGAGCTGGAC
GGCGACGTAAACGGCCACAAGTTCAGCGTGAGGGGCGAGGGCGAGGGCGATGCCACCAACGGCAAGCTGA
CCCTGAAGTTCATCTGCACCACCGGCAAGCTGCCCGTGCCCTGGCCCACCCTCGTGACCACCCTGAGCCA
CGGCGTGCAGTGCTTCGCCCGCTACCCCGACCACATGAAGCAGCACGACTTCTTCAAGTCCGCCATGCCC
GAAGGCTACGTCCAGGAGCGCACCATCTTCTTCAAGGACGACGGCACCTACAAGACCCGCGCCGAGGTGA
AGTTCGAGGGCGACACCCTAGTGAACCGCATCGAGCTGAAGGGCGTCGACTTCAAGGAGGACGGCAACAT
CCTGGGGCACAAGCTGGAGTACAACTTCAACAGCCACAACATCTATATCATGGCCGTCAAGCAGAAGAAC
GGCATCAAGGTGAACTTCAAGATCCGCCACAACGTGGAGGACGGCAGCGTGCAGCTCGCCGACCACTACC
AGCAGAACACCCCCATCGGCGACGGCCCCGTGCTGCTGCCCGACAGCCACTACCTGAGCACCCAGTCCGT
GCTGAGCAAAGACCCCAACGAGAAGCGCGATCACATGGTCCTGCTGGAGTTCCGCACCGCCGCCGGGATC
ACTCTCGGCATGGACGAGCTGTACAAGTAATACCACCCAGCTTTCTTGTACAAAGTGGTACGCGTGAATT
CACTCCTCAGGTGCAGGCTGCCTATCAGAAGGTGGTGGCTGGTGTGGCCAATGCCCTGGCTCACAAATAC
CACTGAGATCTTTTTCCCTCTGCCAAAAATTATGGGGACATCATGAAGCCCCTTGAGCATCTGACTTCTG
GCTAATAAAGGAAATTTATTTTCATTGCAATAGTGTGTTGGAATTTTTTGTGTCTCTCACTCGGAAGGAC
ATATGGGAGGGCAAATCATTTAAAACATCAGAATGAGTATTTGGTTTAGAGTTTGGCAACATATGCCCAT
ATGCTGGCTGCCATGAACAAAGGTTGGCTATAAAGAGGTCATCAGTATATGAAACAGCCCCCTGCTGTCC
ATTCCTTATTCCATAGAAAAGCCTTGACTTGAGGTTAGATTTTTTTTATATTTTGTTTTGTGTTATTTTT
TTCTTTAACATCCCTAAAATTTTCCTTACATGTTTTACTAGCCAGATTTTTCCTCCTCTCCTGACTACTC
CCAGTCATAGCTGTCCCTCTTCTCTTATGGAGATCCCTCGACCTGCAGCCCAAGCTTGGCGTAATCATGG
TCATAGCTGTTTCCTGTGTGAAATTGTTATCCGCTCACAATTCCACACAACATACGAGCCGGAAGCATAA
AGTGTAAAGCCTGGGGTGCCTAATGAGTGAGCTAACTCACATTAATTGCGTTGCGCTCACTGCCCGCTTT
CCAGTCGGGAAACCTGTCGTGCCAGCGGATCGACAGTACTAAGCTTGGTCTAATACCCAATCTCTCGTCT
TATCCAGATGTTTTATACGCCTCTGGCCCGTGTCTCAAAATCTCTGATGTTACATTGCACAAGATAAAAT
AATATCATCATGAACAATAAAACTGTCTGCTTACATAAACAGTAATACAAGGGGTGTTATGAGCCATATT
CAACGGGAAACGTCGAGGCCGCGATTAAATTCCAACATGGATGCTGATTTATATGGGTATAAATGGGCTC
GCGATAATGTCGGGCAATCAGGTGCGACAATCTATCGCTTGTATGGGAAGCCCGATGCGCCAGAGTTGTT
TCTGAAACATGGCAAAGGTAGCGTTGCCAATGATGTTACAGATGAGATGGTCAGACTAAACTGGCTGACG
GAATTTATGCCTCTTCCGACCATCAAGCATTTTATCCGTACTCCTGATGATGCATGGTTACTCACCACTG
CGATCCCCGGAAAAACAGCATTCCAGGTATTAGAAGAATATCCTGATTCAGGTGAAAATATTGTTGATGC
GCTGGCAGTGTTCCTGCGCCGGTTGCATTCGATTCCTGTTTGTAATTGTCCTTTTAACAGCGATCGCGTA
TTTCGTCTCGCTCAGGCGCAATCACGAATGAATAACGGTTTGGTTGATGCGAGTGATTTTGATGACGAGC
GTAATGGCTGGCCTGTTGAACAAGTCTGGAAAGAAATGCATAAACTTTTGCCATTCTCACCGGATTCAGT
CGTCACTCATGGTGATTTCTCACTTGATAACCTTATTTTTGACGAGGGGAAATTAATAGGTTGTATTGAT
GTTGGACGAGTCGGAATCGCAGACCGATACCAGGATCTTGCCATCCTATGGAACTGCCTCGGTGAGTTTT
CTCCTTCATTACAGAAACGGCTTTTTCAAAAATATGGTATTGATAATCCTGATATGAATAAATTGCAGTT
TCATTTGATGCTCGATGAGTTTTTCTAATCAGAATTGGTTAATTGGTTGTAACACTGGCAGAGCATTACG
CTGACTTGACGGGACGGCGCAAGCTCATGACCAAAATCCCTTAACGTGAGTTACGCGTCGTTCCACTGAG
CGTCAGAGGTATCACTAGTATTACAGAGGTAAGTTATAACAGTCGCCTAACCC
