Features (pLannotate 1.2.2; 28 found; start..end, strand, type, name):
     20..231     +  promoter       EF-1α core promoter: core promoter for human elongation factor EF-1α
    232..1170    +  intron         EF-1α intron A: intron upstream of the start codon of human EF-1α
   1197..1217    +  protein_bind   attB1: mutant version of attB; core recombination site for the Gateway® BP reaction BP Clonase™
   1237..1932    +  CDS            mKate2: mKate2 is a basic (constitutively fluorescent) red fluorescent protein published in 2009, derived from Entacmaea quadricolor. It is reported to be a rapidly-maturing monomer with moderate acid sensitivity.
   1952..1976    -  protein_bind   attB2: mutant version of attB; recombination site for the Gateway® BP reaction BP Clonase™
   2120..2194    +  CDS            HBB (fragment): HBB_PONPY - Experimental evidence at transcript level: Swiss-Prot protein existence level 2. Involved in oxygen transport from the lung to the various peripheral tissues. From Pongo pygmaeus (Bornean orangutan).
   2265..2320    +  polyA_signal   β-globin poly(A) signal: rabbit β-globin polyadenylation signal (Gil and Proudfoot, 1987)
   2704..2729    +  misc_feature   SA: splice acceptor site
   3401..3421    +  protein_bind   attB4: mutant version of attB; core recombination site for the Gateway® BP reaction BP Clonase™
   3489..3700    +  promoter       EF-1α core promoter: core promoter for human elongation factor EF-1α
   3701..4639    +  intron         EF-1α intron A: intron upstream of the start codon of human EF-1α
   4666..4686    +  protein_bind   attB1: mutant version of attB; core recombination site for the Gateway® BP reaction BP Clonase™
   4700..5416    +  CDS            EBFP2: EBFP2 is a basic (constitutively fluorescent) blue fluorescent protein published in 2007, derived from Aequorea victoria. It is reported to be a rapidly-maturing monomer with moderate acid sensitivity.
   5421..5445    -  protein_bind   attB2: mutant version of attB; recombination site for the Gateway® BP reaction BP Clonase™
   5449..5529    +  CDS            HBB (fragment): HBB_PONPY - Experimental evidence at transcript level: Swiss-Prot protein existence level 2. Involved in oxygen transport from the lung to the various peripheral tissues. From Pongo pygmaeus (Bornean orangutan).
   5600..5655    +  polyA_signal   β-globin poly(A) signal: rabbit β-globin polyadenylation signal (Gil and Proudfoot, 1987)
   6038..6060    -  protein_bind   lac operator (fragment): The lac repressor binds to the lac operator to inhibit transcription in E. coli. This inhibition can be relieved by adding lactose or isopropyl-β-D-thiogalactopyranoside (IPTG). lac repressor encoded by lacI
   6064..6094    -  promoter       lac promoter: promoter for the E. coli lac operon
   6109..6130    -  protein_bind   CAP binding site: CAP binding activates transcription in the presence of cAMP. E. coli catabolite activator protein
   6143..6182    -  CDS            lacI (fragment): lac repressor; lacI; The lac repressor binds to the lac operator to inhibit transcription in E. coli. This inhibition can be relieved by adding lactose or isopropyl-β-D-thiogalactopyranoside (IPTG).
   6355..7164    +  CDS            KanR: aminoglycoside phosphotransferase; aph(3')-Ia; confers resistance to kanamycin in bacteria or G418 (Geneticin®) in eukaryotes
   7416..8004    -  rep_origin     ori: high-copy-number ColE1/pMB1/pBR322/pUC origin of replication
   8175..9035    -  CDS            AmpR: β-lactamase; bla; confers resistance to ampicillin, carbenicillin, and related antibiotics
   9036..9107    -  promoter       AmpR promoter: bla
   9192..9791    +  CDS            PuroR: puromycin N-acetyltransferase; pac from Streptomyces alboniger; confers resistance to puromycin
   9806..9886    +  CDS            HBB (fragment): HBB_PONPY - Experimental evidence at transcript level: Swiss-Prot protein existence level 2. Involved in oxygen transport from the lung to the various peripheral tissues. From Pongo pygmaeus (Bornean orangutan).
   9957..10012   +  polyA_signal   β-globin poly(A) signal: rabbit β-globin polyadenylation signal (Gil and Proudfoot, 1987)
  10991..11011   +  protein_bind   attB4: mutant version of attB; core recombination site for the Gateway® BP reaction BP Clonase™
>Addgene plasmid #103152 | LSB-hsa-let-7e-3p | addgene full sequence | sequence record 213231 | Addgene NGS Result
GGCTCCGGTGCCCGTCAGTGGGCAGAGCGCACATCGCCCACAGTCCCCGAGAAGTTGTGGGGAGGGGTCG
GCAATTGAACCGGTGCCTAGAGAAGGTGGCGCGGGGTAAACTGGGAAAGTGATGTCGTGTACTGGCTCCG
CCTTTTTCCCGAGGGTGGGGGAGAACCGTATATAAGTGCAGTAGTCGCCGTGAACGTTCTTTTTCGCAAC
GGGTTTGCCGCCAGAACACAGGTAAGTGCCGTGTGTGGTTCCCGCGGGCCTGGCCTCTTTACGGGTTATG
GCCCTTGCGTGCCTTGAATTACTTCCACCTGGCTGCAGTACGTGATTCTTGATCCCGAGCTTCGGGTTGG
AAGTGGGTGGGAGAGTTCGAGGCCTTGCGCTTAAGGAGCCCCTTCGCCTCGTGCTTGAGTTGAGGCCTGG
CCTGGGCGCTGGGGCCGCCGCGTGCGAATCTGGTGGCACCTTCGCGCCTGTCTCGCTGCTTTCGATAAGT
CTCTAGCCATTTAAAATTTTTGATGACCTGCTGCGACGCTTTTTTTCTGGCAAGATAGTCTTGTAAATGC
GGGCCAAGATCTGCACACTGGTATTTCGGTTTTTGGGGCCGCGGGCGGCGACGGGGCCCGTGCGTCCCAG
CGCACATGTTCGGCGAGGCGGGGCCTGCGAGCGCGGCCACCGAGAATCGGACGGGGGTAGTCTCAAGCTG
GCCGGCCTGCTCTGGTGCCTGGCCTCGCGCCGCCGTGTATCGCCCCGCCCTGGGCGGCAAGGCTGGCCCG
GTCGGCACCAGTTGCGTGAGCGGAAAGATGGCCGCTTCCCGGCCCTGCTGCAGGGAGCTCAAAATGGAGG
ACGCGGCGCTCGGGAGAGCGGGCGGGTGAGTCACCCACACAAAGGAAAAGGGCCTTTCCGTCCTCAGCCG
TCGCTTCATGTGACTCCACGGAGTACCGGGCGCCGTCCAGGCACCTCGATTAGTTCTCGAGCTTTTGGAG
TACGTCGTCTTTAGGTTGGGGGGAGGGGTTTTATGCGATGGAGTTTCCCCACACTGAGTGGGTGGAGACT
GAAGTTAGGCCAGCTTGGCACTTGATGTAATTCTCCTTGGAATTTGCCCTTTTTGAGTTTGGATCTTGGT
TCATTCTCAAGCCTCAGACAGTGGTTCAAAGTTTTTTTCTTCCATTTCAGGTGTCGTGAGAAGGGCGAAT
TCGACCCAAGTTTGTACAAAAAAGCAGGCTGGATCCAGGTGCCACCATGGTGAGCGAGCTGATTAAGGAG
AACATGCACATGAAGCTGTACATGGAGGGCACCGTGAACAACCACCACTTCAAGTGCACATCCGAGGGCG
AAGGCAAGCCCTACGAGGGCACCCAGACCATGAGAATCAAGGCGGTCGAGGGCGGCCCTCTCCCCTTCGC
CTTCGACATCCTGGCTACCAGCTTCATGTACGGCAGCAAAACCTTCATCAACCACACCCAGGGCATCCCC
GACTTCTTTAAGCAGTCCTTCCCCGAGGGCTTCACATGGGAGAGAGTCACCACATACGAAGATGGGGGCG
TGCTGACCGCTACCCAGGACACCAGCCTCCAGGACGGCTGCCTCATCTACAACGTCAAGATCAGAGGGGT
GAACTTCCCATCCAACGGCCCTGTGATGCAGAAGAAAACACTCGGCTGGGAGGCCTCCACCGAGACACTG
TACCCCGCTGACGGCGGCCTGGAAGGCAGAGCCGACATGGCCCTGAAGCTCGTGGGCGGGGGCCACCTGA
TCTGCAACCTTAAGACCACATACAGATCCAAGAAACCCGCTAAGAACCTCAAGATGCCCGGCGTCTACTA
TGTGGACAGGAGACTGGAAAGAATCAAGGAGGCCGACAAAGAGACATACGTCGAGCAGCACGAGGTGGCT
GTGGCCAGATACTGCGACCTCCCTAGCAAACTGGGGCACAAACTTAATTGAGAATTCTACCACCCAGCTT
TCTTGTACAAAGTGGTACGTCTCAAGACCAGAGGTCTCTGCTTGAAAACGGGGAAAGCTAGGAGGCCGTA
TAGGGAAAGCTAGGAGGCCGTATAGGGAAAGCTAGGAGGCCGTATAGGGAAAGCTAGGAGGCCGTATAGC
AACCAGAAGAGACCTGTGCTTCACTCCTCAGGTGCAGGCTGCCTATCAGAAGGTGGTGGCTGGTGTGGCC
AATGCCCTGGCTCACAAATACCACTGAGATCTTTTTCCCTCTGCCAAAAATTATGGGGACATCATGAAGC
CCCTTGAGCATCTGACTTCTGGCTAATAAAGGAAATTTATTTTCATTGCAATAGTGTGTTGGAATTTTTT
GTGTCTCTCACTCGGAAGGACATATGGGAGGGCAAATCATTTAAAACATCAGAATGAGTATTTGGTTTAG
AGTTTGGCAACATATGCCCATATGCTGGCTGCCATGAACAAAGGTTGGCTATAAAGAGGTCATCAGTATA
TGAAACAGCCCCCTGCTGTCCATTCCTTATTCCATAGAAAAGCCTTGACTTGAGGTTAGATTTTTTTTAT
ATTTTGTTTTGTGTTATTTTTTTCTTTAACATCCCTAAAATTTTCCTTACATGTTTTACTAGCCAGATTT
TTCCTCCTCTCCTGACTACTCCCAGTCATAGCTGTCCCTCTTCTCTTATGGAGATCCCGAGCGGTGCGTT
TTTATGCTTGTAGTATTGTATAATGTTTTTAAGATCCAAGCTTCTGACCTCTTCTCTTCCTCCCACAGGG
CCTCGAGACAATTGCATCGATGGTACCAGTGAAAGTCTGCAATGAATTCGAGTTGGCGCGCCTGTCATTC
TAAATCTCTCTTTCAGCCTAAAGCTTTTTCCCCGTATCCCCCCAGGTGTCTGCAGGCTCAAAGAGCAGCG
AGAAGCGTTCAGAGGAAAGCGATCCCGTGCCACCTTCCCCGTGCCCGGGCTGTCCCCGCACGCTGCCGGC
TCGGGGATGCGGGGGGAGCGCCGGACCGGAGCGGAGCCCCGGGCGGCTCGCTGCTGCCCCCTAGCGGGGG
AGGGACGTAATTACATCCCTGGGGGCTTTGGGAGGGGGCTGTCCCCGTGAGCTCCCAGGCGCGCCTGTCA
TTCTAAATCTCTCTTTCAGCCTAAAGCTTTTTCCCCGTATCCCCCCAGGTGTCTGCAGGCTCAAAGAGCA
GCGAGAAGCGTTCAGAGGAAAGCGATCCCGTGCCACCTTCCCCGTGCCCGGGCTGTCCCCGCACGCTGCC
GGCTCGGGGATGCGGGGGGAGCGCCGGACCGGAGCGGAGCCCCGGGCGGCTCGCTGCTGCCCCCTAGCGG
GGGAGGGACGTAATTACATCCCTGGGGGCTTTGGGGGGGGGCTGTCCCCGTGAGCTCCCAGGCGCGCCAA
CTCGGTACCGTATCGATGTCGACGTTAACGCTAGTGATATCAACTTTGTATAGAAAAGTTGGCTCCGAAT
TCGCCCTTGACAGCAGAGATCCAGTTTGGTTAATTAATTGGCTCCGGTGCCCGTCAGTGGGCAGAGCGCA
CATCGCCCACAGTCCCCGAGAAGTTGTGGGGAGGGGTCGGCAATTGAACCGGTGCCTAGAGAAGGTGGCG
CGGGGTAAACTGGGAAAGTGATGTCGTGTACTGGCTCCGCCTTTTTCCCGAGGGTGGGGGAGAACCGTAT
ATAAGTGCAGTAGTCGCCGTGAACGTTCTTTTTCGCAACGGGTTTGCCGCCAGAACACAGGTAAGTGCCG
TGTGTGGTTCCCGCGGGCCTGGCCTCTTTACGGGTTATGGCCCTTGCGTGCCTTGAATTACTTCCACCTG
GCTGCAGTACGTGATTCTTGATCCCGAGCTTCGGGTTGGAAGTGGGTGGGAGAGTTCGAGGCCTTGCGCT
TAAGGAGCCCCTTCGCCTCGTGCTTGAGTTGAGGCCTGGCCTGGGCGCTGGGGCCGCCGCGTGCGAATCT
GGTGGCACCTTCGCGCCTGTCTCGCTGCTTTCGATAAGTCTCTAGCCATTTAAAATTTTTGATGACCTGC
TGCGACGCTTTTTTTCTGGCAAGATAGTCTTGTAAATGCGGGCCAAGATCTGCACACTGGTATTTCGGTT
TTTGGGGCCGCGGGCGGCGACGGGGCCCGTGCGTCCCAGCGCACATGTTCGGCGAGGCGGGGCCTGCGAG
CGCGGCCACCGAGAATCGGACGGGGGTAGTCTCAAGCTGGCCGGCCTGCTCTGGTGCCTGGCCTCGCGCC
GCCGTGTATCGCCCCGCCCTGGGCGGCAAGGCTGGCCCGGTCGGCACCAGTTGCGTGAGCGGAAAGATGG
CCGCTTCCCGGCCCTGCTGCAGGGAGCTCAAAATGGAGGACGCGGCGCTCGGGAGAGCGGGCGGGTGAGT
CACCCACACAAAGGAAAAGGGCCTTTCCGTCCTCAGCCGTCGCTTCATGTGACTCCACGGAGTACCGGGC
GCCGTCCAGGCACCTCGATTAGTTCTCGAGCTTTTGGAGTACGTCGTCTTTAGGTTGGGGGGAGGGGTTT
TATGCGATGGAGTTTCCCCACACTGAGTGGGTGGAGACTGAAGTTAGGCCAGCTTGGCACTTGATGTAAT
TCTCCTTGGAATTTGCCCTTTTTGAGTTTGGATCTTGGTTCATTCTCAAGCCTCAGACAGTGGTTCAAAG
TTTTTTTCTTCCATTTCAGGTGTCGTGAGAAGGGCGAATTCGACCCAAGTTTGTACAAAAAAGCAGGCTG
ACCGCCACCATGGTGAGCAAGGGCGAGGAGCTGTTCACCGGGGTGGTGCCCATCCTGGTCGAGCTGGACG
GCGACGTAAACGGCCACAAGTTCAGCGTGAGGGGCGAGGGCGAGGGCGATGCCACCAACGGCAAGCTGAC
CCTGAAGTTCATCTGCACCACCGGCAAGCTGCCCGTGCCCTGGCCCACCCTCGTGACCACCCTGAGCCAC
GGCGTGCAGTGCTTCGCCCGCTACCCCGACCACATGAAGCAGCACGACTTCTTCAAGTCCGCCATGCCCG
AAGGCTACGTCCAGGAGCGCACCATCTTCTTCAAGGACGACGGCACCTACAAGACCCGCGCCGAGGTGAA
GTTCGAGGGCGACACCCTAGTGAACCGCATCGAGCTGAAGGGCGTCGACTTCAAGGAGGACGGCAACATC
CTGGGGCACAAGCTGGAGTACAACTTCAACAGCCACAACATCTATATCATGGCCGTCAAGCAGAAGAACG
GCATCAAGGTGAACTTCAAGATCCGCCACAACGTGGAGGACGGCAGCGTGCAGCTCGCCGACCACTACCA
GCAGAACACCCCCATCGGCGACGGCCCCGTGCTGCTGCCCGACAGCCACTACCTGAGCACCCAGTCCGTG
CTGAGCAAAGACCCCAACGAGAAGCGCGATCACATGGTCCTGCTGGAGTTCCGCACCGCCGCCGGGATCA
CTCTCGGCATGGACGAGCTGTACAAGTAATACCCAGCTTTCTTGTACAAAGTGGTACGCGTGAATTCACT
CCTCAGGTGCAGGCTGCCTATCAGAAGGTGGTGGCTGGTGTGGCCAATGCCCTGGCTCACAAATACCACT
GAGATCTTTTTCCCTCTGCCAAAAATTATGGGGACATCATGAAGCCCCTTGAGCATCTGACTTCTGGCTA
ATAAAGGAAATTTATTTTCATTGCAATAGTGTGTTGGAATTTTTTGTGTCTCTCACTCGGAAGGACATAT
GGGAGGGCAAATCATTTAAAACATCAGAATGAGTATTTGGTTTAGAGTTTGGCAACATATGCCCATATGC
TGGCTGCCATGAACAAAGGTTGGCTATAAAGAGGTCATCAGTATATGAAACAGCCCCCTGCTGTCCATTC
CTTATTCCATAGAAAAGCCTTGACTTGAGGTTAGATTTTTTTTATATTTTGTTTTGTGTTATTTTTTTCT
TTAACATCCCTAAAATTTTCCTTACATGTTTTACTAGCCAGATTTTTCCTCCTCTCCTGACTACTCCCAG
TCATAGCTGTCCCTCTTCTCTTATGGAGATCCCTCGACCTGCAGCCCAAGCTTGGCGTAATCATGGTCAT
AGCTGTTTCCTGTGTGAAATTGTTATCCGCTCACAATTCCACACAACATACGAGCCGGAAGCATAAAGTG
TAAAGCCTGGGGTGCCTAATGAGTGAGCTAACTCACATTAATTGCGTTGCGCTCACTGCCCGCTTTCCAG
TCGGGAAACCTGTCGTGCCAGCGGATCGACAGTACTAAGCTTGGTCTAATACCCAATCTCTCGTCTTATC
CAGATGTTTTATACGCCTCTGGCCCGTGTCTCAAAATCTCTGATGTTACATTGCACAAGATAAAAATATA
TCATCATGAACAATAAAACTGTCTGCTTACATAAACAGTAATACAAGGGGTGTTATGAGCCATATTCAAC
GGGAAACGTCGAGGCCGCGATTAAATTCCAACATGGATGCTGATTTATATGGGTATAAATGGGCTCGCGA
TAATGTCGGGCAATCAGGTGCGACAATCTATCGCTTGTATGGGAAGCCCGATGCGCCAGAGTTGTTTCTG
AAACATGGCAAAGGTAGCGTTGCCAATGATGTTACAGATGAGATGGTCAGACTAAACTGGCTGACGGAAT
TTATGCCTCTTCCGACCATCAAGCATTTTATCCGTACTCCTGATGATGCATGGTTACTCACCACTGCGAT
CCCCGGAAAAACAGCATTCCAGGTATTAGAAGAATATCCTGATTCAGGTGAAAATATTGTTGATGCGCTG
GCAGTGTTCCTGCGCCGGTTGCATTCGATTCCTGTTTGTAATTGTCCTTTTAACAGCGATCGCGTATTTC
GTCTCGCTCAGGCGCAATCACGAATGAATAACGGTTTGGTTGATGCGAGTGATTTTGATGACGAGCGTAA
TGGCTGGCCTGTTGAACAAGTCTGGAAAGAAATGCATAAACTTTTGCCATTCTCACCGGATTCAGTCGTC
ACTCATGGTGATTTCTCACTTGATAACCTTATTTTTGACGAGGGGAAATTAATAGGTTGTATTGATGTTG
GACGAGTCGGAATCGCAGACCGATACCAGGATCTTGCCATCCTATGGAACTGCCTCGGTGAGTTTTCTCC
TTCATTACAGAAACGGCTTTTTCAAAAATATGGTATTGATAATCCTGATATGAATAAATTGCAGTTTCAT
TTGATGCTCGATGAGTTTTTCTAATCAGAATTGGTTAATTGGTTGTAACACTGGCAGAGCATTACGCTGA
CTTGACGGGACGGCGCAAGCTCATGACCAAAATCCCTTAACGTGAGTTACGCGTCGTTCCACTGAGCGTC
AGAGGTATCACTAGTATTACAGAGGTAAGTTATAACAGTCGCCTAACCCAATTGAGGGGATAACGCAGGA
AAGAACATGTGAGCAAAAGGCCAGCAAAAGGCCAGGAACCGTAAAAAGGCCGCGTTGCTGGCGTTTTTCC
ATAGGCTCCGCCCCCCTGACGAGCATCACAAAAATCGACGCTCAAGTCAGAGGTGGCGAAACCCGACAGG
ACTATAAAGATACCAGGCGTTTCCCCCTGGAAGCTCCCTCGTGCGCTCTCCTGTTCCGACCCTGCCGCTT
ACCGGATACCTGTCCGCCTTTCTCCCTTCGGGAAGCGTGGCGCTTTCTCATAGCTCACGCTGTAGGTATC
TCAGTTCGGTGTAGGTCGTTCGCTCCAAGCTGGGCTGTGTGCACGAACCCCCCGTTCAGCCCGACCGCTG
CGCCTTATCCGGTAACTATCGTCTTGAGTCCAACCCGGTAAGACACGACTTATCGCCACTGGCAGCAGCC
ACTGGTAACAGGATTAGCAGAGCGAGGTATGTAGGCGGTGCTACAGAGTTCTTGAAGTGGTGGCCTAACT
ACGGCTACACTAGAAGAACAGTATTTGGTATCTGCGCTCTGCTGAAGCCAGTTACCTTCGGAAAAAGAGT
TGGTAGCTCTTGATCCGGCAAACAAACCACCGCTGGTAGCGGTGGTTTTTTTGTTTGCAAGCAGCAGATT
ACGCGCAGAAAAAAAGGATCTCAAGAAGATCCTTTGATCTTTTCTACGGGGTCTGACGCTCAGTGGAACG
AAAACTCACGTTAAGGGATTTTGGTCATGAGATTATCAAAAAGGATCTTCACCTAGATCCTTTTAAATTA
AAAATGAAGTTTTAAATCAATCTAAAGTATATATGAGTAAACTTGGTCTGACAGTTACCAATGCTTAATC
AGTGAGGCACCTATCTCAGCGATCTGTCTATTTCGTTCATCCATAGTTGCCTGACTCCCCGTCGTGTAGA
TAACTACGATACGGGAGGGCTTACCATCTGGCCCCAGTGCTGCAATGATACCGCGAGAACCACGCTCACC
GGCTCCAGATTTATCAGCAATAAACCAGCCAGCCGGAAGGGCCGAGCGCAGAAGTGGTCCTGCAACTTTA
TCCGCCTCCATCCAGTCTATTAATTGTTGCCGGGAAGCTAGAGTAAGTAGTTCGCCAGTTAATAGTTTGC
GCAACGTTGTTGCCATTGCTACAGGCATCGTGGTGTCACGCTCGTCGTTTGGTATGGCTTCATTCAGCTC
CGGTTCCCAACGATCAAGGCGAGTTACATGATCCCCCATGTTGTGCAAAAAAGCGGTTAGCTCCTTCGGT
CCTCCGATCGTTGTCAGAAGTAAGTTGGCCGCAGTGTTATCACTCATGGTTATGGCAGCACTGCATAATT
CTCTTACTGTCATGCCATCCGTAAGATGCTTTTCTGTGACTGGTGAGTACTCAACCAAGTCATTCTGAGA
ATAGTGTATGCGGCGACCGAGTTGCTCTTGCCCGGCGTCAATACGGGATAATACCGCGCCACATAGCAGA
ACTTTAAAAGTGCTCATCATTGGAAAACGTTCTTCGGGGCGAAAACTCTCAAGGATCTTACCGCTGTTGA
GATCCAGTTCGATGTAACCCACTCGTGCACCCAACTGATCTTCAGCATCTTTTACTTTCACCAGCGTTTC
TGGGTGAGCAAAAACAGGAAGGCAAAATGCCGCAAAAAAGGGAATAAGGGCGACACGGAAATGTTGAATA
CTCATACTCTTCCTTTTTCAATATTATTGAAGCATTTATCAAGGTTATTGTCTCATGAGCGGATACATAT
TTGAATGTACCGAATTTCTCGAGGGCTTGTCGACGACGGCGGTCTCCGTCGTCAGGATCATGAATTCGAC
CGCCTGTCTCAAGGTGCCACCATGACCGAGTACAAGCCCACGGTGCGCCTCGCCACCCGCGACGACGTCC
CCCGGGCCGTACGCACCCTCGCCGCCGCGTTCGCCGACTACCCCGCCACGCGCCACACCGTCGACCCGGA
CCGCCACATCGAGCGGGTCACCGAGCTGCAAGAACTCTTCCTCACGCGCGTCGGGCTCGACATCGGCAAG
GTGTGGGTCGCGGACGACGGCGCCGCGGTGGCGGTCTGGACCACGCCGGAGAGCGTCGAAGCGGGGGCGG
TGTTCGCCGAGATCGGCCCGCGCATGGCCGAGTTGAGCGGTTCCCGGCTGGCCGCGCAGCAACAGATGGA
AGGCCTCCTGGCGCCGCACCGGCCCAAGGAGCCCGCGTGGTTCCTGGCCACCGTCGGCGTCTCGCCCGAC
CACCAGGGCAAGGGTCTGGGCAGCGCCGTCGTGCTCCCCGGAGTGGAGGCGGCCGAGCGCGCCGGGGTGC
CCGCCTTCCTGGAGACATCCGCGCCCCGCAACCTCCCCTTCTACGAGCGGCTCGGCTTCACCGTCACCGC
CGACGTCGAGGTGCCCGAAGGACCGCGCACCTGGTGCATGACCCGCAAGCCCGGTGCCTGAGCTTTGAGA
CTACGCGTGAATTCACTCCTCAGGTGCAGGCTGCCTATCAGAAGGTGGTGGCTGGTGTGGCCAATGCCCT
GGCTCACAAATACCACTGAGATCTTTTTCCCTCTGCCAAAAATTATGGGGACATCATGAAGCCCCTTGAG
CATCTGACTTCTGGCTAATAAAGGAAATTTATTTTCATTGCAATAGTGTGTTGGAATTTTTTGTGTCTCT
CACTCGGAAGGACATATGGGAGGGCAAATCATTTAAAACATCAGAATGAGTATTTGGTTTAGAGTTTGGC
AACATATGCCCATATGCTGGCTGCCATGAACAAAGGTTGGCTATAAAGAGGTCATCAGTATATGAAACAG
CCCCCTGCTGTCCATTCCTTATTCCATAGAAAAGCCTTGACTTGAGGTTAGATTTTTTTTATATTTTGTT
TTGTGTTATTTTTTTCTTTAACATCCCTAAAATTTTCCTTACATGTTTTACTAGCCAGATTTTTCCTCCT
CTCCTGACTACTCCCAGTCATAGCTGTCCCTCTTCTCTTATGGAGATCCCTCGACCTGCAGCCCAAGCTT
GAATTCTCTAGAATTACCCTGTTATCCCTATGCTTGGTTTACCGAGCTCTTATTGGTTTTCAAACTTCAT
TGACTGTGCCCAACGCGCCTGGGAGCTCACGGGGACAGCCCCCCCCCAAAGCCCCCAGGGATGTAATTAC
GTCCCTCCCCCGCTAGGGGGCAGCAGCGAGCCGCCCGGGGCTCCGCTCCGGTCCGGCGCTCCCCCCGCAT
CCCCGAGCCGGCAGCGTGCGGGGACAGCCCGGGCACGGGGAAGGTGGCACGGGATCGCTTTCCTCTGAAC
GCTTCTCGCTGCTCTTTGAGCCTGCAGACACCTGGGGGGATACGGGGAAAAAGCTAGGCTGAAAGACCGG
TTCTTAGAATGACACGCGCCTGGGAGCTCACGGGGACAGCCCCCCCCCAAAGCCCCCAGGGATGTAATTA
CGTCCCTCCCCCGCTAGGGGGCAGCAGCGAGCCGCCCGGGGCTCCGCTCCGGTCCGGCGCTCCCCCCGCA
TCCCCGAGCCGGCAGCGTGCGGGGACAGCCCGGGCACGGGGAAGGTGGCACGGGATCGCTTTCCTCTGAA
CGCTTCTCGCTGCTCTTTGAGCCTGCAGACACCTGGGGGGATACGGGGAAAAAGCTAACTTCTGAGACGA
CAACTTTGTATAGAAAAGTTGGCTCCGAATTCGCCCTTGACAGCAGAGATCCAGTTTGGTTAATTAATT
