>Addgene plasmid #103152 | LSB-hsa-let-7e-3p | depositor partial sequence | sequence record 195354 | hsa-let-7e-3p target
GGAAAGCTAGGAGGCCGTATAG
