>Addgene plasmid #103152 | LSB-hsa-let-7e-3p | addgene partial sequence | sequence record 213232 | mKate2-F 5'-ACCCGCTAAGAACCTCAAGA-3'
GAGGCCGACAAAGAGACATACGTCGAGCAGCACGAGGTGGCTGTGGCCAGATACTGCGACCTCCCTAGCA
AACTGGGGCACAAACTTAATTGAGAATTCTACCACCCAGCTTTCTTGTACAAAGTGGTACGTCTCAAGAC
CAGAGGTCTCTGCTTGAAAACGGGGAAAGCTAGGAGGCCGTATAGGGAAAGCTAGGAGGCCGTATAGGGA
AAGCTAGGAGGCCGTATAGGGAAAGCTAGGAGGCCGTATAGCAACCAGAAGAGACCTGTGCTTCACTCCT
CAGGTGCAGGCTGCCTATCAGAAGGTGGTGGCTGGTGTGGCCAATGCCCTGGCTCACAAATACCACTGAG
ATCTTTTTCCCTCTGCCAAAAATTATGGGGACATCATGAAGCCCCTTGAGCATCTGACTTCTGGCTAATA
AAGGAAATTTATTTTCATTGCAATAGTGTGTTGGAATTTTTTGTGTCTCTCACTCGGAAGGACATATGGG
AGGGCAAATCATTTAAAACATCAGAATGAGTATTTGGTTTAGAGTTTGGCAACATATGCCCATATGCTGG
CTGCCATGAACAAAGGTTGGCTATAAAGAGGTCATCAGTATATGAAACAGCCCCCTGCTGTCCATTCCTT
ATT
